>Addgene plasmid #208778 | MSCV-mNINJ1-D53A-GFP | addgene full sequence | sequence record 411202 | Addgene NGS Result
AGCCCTTTGTACACCCTAAGCCTCCGCCTCCTCTTCCTCCATCCGCCCCGTCTCTCCCCCTTGAACCTCC
TCGTTCGACCCCGCCTCGATCCTCCCTTTATCCAGCCCTCACTCCTTCTCTAGGCGCCGGAATTAGATCT
CTCGAGATCGATGCGGCCCGCCACCATGGAGTCGGGCACTGAGGAGTATGAGCTCAACGGCGACCTGCGC
CCGGGCTCCCCCGGTTCCCCCGACGCCTTGCCACCCCGCTGGGGTTTGCGGAACCGGCCCATCAATGTAA
ACCATTATGCCAACAAGAAGAGCGCTGCGGAGAGCATGCTGGCCATCGCGCTGCTCATGGCCAACGCGTC
GCAGCTGAAGGCCGTGGTGGAGCAGGGCAATGATTTCGCCTTCTTCGTGCCCCTTGTGGTCCTCATCTCT
ATCTCCCTCGTGCTGCAGATAGGAGTGGGCGTGCTGCTCATCTTCCTGGTCAAGTATGACCTCAACAACC
CGGCCAAGCACGCCAAGCTGGACTTTCTTAACAACCTGGCCACGGGACTGGTTTTCATCATCGTCGTGGT
CAACATCTTCATTACGGCCTTCGGGGTCCAGAAGCCTGTAATGGACGTGGCGCCCCGGCAGTAAGGGCCG
CGTTTAAACGTCGACGGTATCGATAAGCTTGATATCGAATTCCGCCCCCCCCCCTAACGTTACTGGCCGA
AGCCGCTTGGAATAAGGCCGGTGTGCGTTTGTCTATATGTTATTTTCCACCATATTGCCGTCTTTTGGCA
ATGTGAGGGCCCGGAAACCTGGCCCTGTCTTCTTGACGAGCATTCCTAGGGGTCTTTCCCCTCTCGCCAA
AGGAATGCAAGGTCTGTTGAATGTCGTGAAGGAAGCAGTTCCTCTGGAAGCTTCTTGAAGACAAACAACG
TCTGTAGCGACCCTTTGCAGGCAGCGGAACCCCCCACCTGGCGACAGGTGCCTCTGCGGCCAAAAGCCAC
GTGTATAAGATACACCTGCAAAGGCGGCACAACCCCAGTGCCACGTTGTGAGTTGGATAGTTGTGGAAAG
AGTCAAATGGCTCTCCTCAAGCGTATTCAACAAGGGGCTGAAGGATGCCCAGAAGGTACCCCATTGTATG
GGATCTGATCTGGGGCCTCGGTGCACATGCTTTACATGTGTTTAGTCGAGGTTAAAAAAACGTCTAGGCC
CCCCGAACCACGGGGACGTGGTTTTCCTTTGAAAAACACGATGATAATATGGCCACAACCATGGTGAGCA
AGGGCGAGGAGCTGTTCACCGGGGTGGTGCCCATCCTGGTCGAGCTGGACGGCGACGTAAACGGCCACAA
GTTCAGCGTGTCTGGCGAGGGCGAGGGCGATGCCACCTACGGCAAGCTGACCCTGAAGTTCATCTGCACC
ACCGGCAAGCTGCCCGTGCCCTGGCCCACCCTCGTGACCACCCTGACCTACGGCGTGCAGTGCTTCAGCC
GCTACCCCGACCACATGAAGCAGCACGACTTCTTCAAGTCCGCCATGCCCGAAGGCTACGTCCAGGAGCG
CACCATCTTCTTCAAGGACGACGGCAACTACAAGACCCGCGCCGAGGTGAAGTTCGAGGGCGACACCCTG
GTGAACCGCATCGAGCTGAAGGGCATCGACTTCAAGGAGGACGGCAACATCCTGGGGCACAAGCTGGAGT
ACAACTACAACAGCCACAACGTCTATATCATGGCCGACAAGCAGAAGAACGGCATCAAGGCGAACTTCAA
GATCCGCCACAACATCGAGGACGGCAGCGTGCAGCTCGCCGACCACTACCAGCAGAACACCCCCATCGGC
GACGGCCCCGTGCTGCTGCCCGACAACCACTACCTGAGCACCCAGTCCGCCCTGAGCAAAGACCCCAACG
AGAAGCGCGATCACATGGTCCTGCTGGAGTTCGTGACCGCCGCCGGGATCACTCTCGGCATGGACGAGCT
GTACAAGTAATGAATTAATTAAGAATTCGATAAAATAAAAGATTTTATTTAGTCTCCAGAAAAAGGGGGG
AATGAAAGACCCCACCTGTAGGTTTGGCAAGCTAGCTTAAGTAACGCCATTTTGCAAGGCATGGAAAATA
CATAACTGAGAATAGAGAAGTTCAGATCAAGGTTAGGAACAGAGAGACAGCAGAATATGGGCCAAACAGG
ATATCTGTGGTAAGCAGTTCCTGCCCCGGCTCAGGGCCAAGAACAGATGGTCCCCAGATGCGGTCCCGCC
CTCAGCAGTTTCTAGAGAACCATCAGATGTTTCCAGGGTGCCCCAAGGACCTGAAATGACCCTGTGCCTT
ATTTGAACTAACCAATCAGTTCGCTTCTCGCTTCTGTTCGCGCGCTTCTGCTCCCCGAGCTCAATAAAAG
AGCCCACAACCCCTCACTCGGCGCGCCAGTCCTCCGATAGACTGCGTCGCCCGGGTACCCGTGTATCCAA
TAAACCCTCTTGCAGTTGCATCCGACTTGTGGTCTCGCTGTTCCTTGGGAGGGTCTCCTCTGAGTGATTG
ACTACCCGTCAGCGGGGGTCTTTCATGGGTAACAGTTTCTTGAAGTTGGAGAACAACATTCTGAGGGTAG
GAGTCGAATATTAAGTAATCCTGACTCAATTAGCCACTGTTTTGAATCCACATACTCCAATACTCCTGAA
ATAGTTCATTATGGACAGCGCAGAAAGAGCTGGGGAGAATTGTGAAATTGTTATCCGCTCACAATTCCAC
ACAACATACGAGCCGGAAGCATAAAGTGTAAAGCCTGGGGTGCCTAATGAGTGAGCTAACTCACATTAAT
TGCGTTGCGCTCACTGCCCGCTTTCCAGTCGGGAAACCTGTCGTGCCAGCTGCATTAATGAATCGGCCAA
CGCGCGGGGAGAGGCGGTTTGCGTATTGGGCGCTCTTCCGCTTCCTCGCTCACTGACTCGCTGCGCTCGG
TCGTTCGGCTGCGGCGAGCGGTATCAGCTCACTCAAAGGCGGTAATACGGTTATCCACAGAATCAGGGGA
TAACGCAGGAAAGAACATGTGAGCAAAAGGCCAGCAAAAGGCCAGGAACCGTAAAAAGGCCGCGTTGCTG
GCGTTTTTCCATAGGCTCCGCCCCCCTGACGAGCATCACAAAAATCGACGCTCAAGTCAGAGGTGGCGAA
ACCCGACAGGACTATAAAGATACCAGGCGTTTCCCCCTGGAAGCTCCCTCGTGCGCTCTCCTGTTCCGAC
CCTGCCGCTTACCGGATACCTGTCCGCCTTTCTCCCTTCGGGAAGCGTGGCGCTTTCTCATAGCTCACGC
TGTAGGTATCTCAGTTCGGTGTAGGTCGTTCGCTCCAAGCTGGGCTGTGTGCACGAACCCCCCGTTCAGC
CCGACCGCTGCGCCTTATCCGGTAACTATCGTCTTGAGTCCAACCCGGTAAGACACGACTTATCGCCACT
GGCAGCAGCCACTGGTAACAGGATTAGCAGAGCGAGGTATGTAGGCGGTGCTACAGAGTTCTTGAAGTGG
TGGCCTAACTACGGCTACACTAGAAGAACAGTATTTGGTATCTGCGCTCTGCTGAAGCCAGTTACCTTCG
GAAAAAGAGTTGGTAGCTCTTGATCCGGCAAACAAACCACCGCTGGTAGCGGTGGTTTTTTTGTTTGCAA
GCAGCAGATTACGCGCAGAAAAAAAGGATCTCAAGAAGATCCTTTGATCTTTTCTACGGGGTCTGACGCT
CAGTGGAACGAAAACTCACGTTAAGGGATTTTGGTCATGAGATTATCAAAAAGGATCTTCACCTAGATCC
TTTTAAATTAAAAATGAAGTTTTAAATCAATCTAAAGTATATATGAGTAAACTTGGTCTGACAGTTACCA
ATGCTTAATCAGTGAGGCACCTATCTCAGCGATCTGTCTATTTCGTTCATCCATAGTTGCCTGACTCCCC
GTCGTGTAGATAACTACGATACGGGAGGGCTTACCATCTGGCCCCAGTGCTGCAATGATACCGCGAGACC
CACGCTCACCGGCTCCAGATTTATCAGCAATAAACCAGCCAGCCGGAAGGGCCGAGCGCAGAAGTGGTCC
TGCAACTTTATCCGCCTCCATCCAGTCTATTAATTGTTGCCGGGAAGCTAGAGTAAGTAGTTCGCCAGTT
AATAGTTTGCGCAACGTTGTTGCCATTGCTACAGGCATCGTGGTGTCACGCTCGTCGTTTGGTATGGCTT
CATTCAGCTCCGGTTCCCAACGATCAAGGCGAGTTACATGATCCCCCATGTTGTGCAAAAAAGCGGTTAG
CTCCTTCGGTCCTCCGATCGTTGTCAGAAGTAAGTTGGCCGCAGTGTTATCACTCATGGTTATGGCAGCA
CTGCATAATTCTCTTACTGTCATGCCATCCGTAAGATGCTTTTCTGTGACTGGTGAGTACTCAACCAAGT
CATTCTGAGAATAGTGTATGCGGCGACCGAGTTGCTCTTGCCCGGCGTCAATACGGGATAATACCGCGCC
ACATAGCAGAACTTTAAAAGTGCTCATCATTGGAAAACGTTCTTCGGGGCGAAAACTCTCAAGGATCTTA
CCGCTGTTGAGATCCAGTTCGATGTAACCCACTCGTGCACCCAACTGATCTTCAGCATCTTTTACTTTCA
CCAGCGTTTCTGGGTGAGCAAAAACAGGAAGGCAAAATGCCGCAAAAAAGGGAATAAGGGCGACACGGAA
ATGTTGAATACTCATACTCTTCCTTTTTCAATATTATTGAAGCATTTATCAGGGTTATTGTCTCATGAGC
GGATACATATTTGAATGTATTTAGAAAAATAAACAAATAGGGGTTCCGCGCACATTTCCCCGAAAAGTGC
CACCTGACGTCTAAGAAACCATTATTATCATGACATTAACCTATAAAAATAGGCGTATCACGAGGCCCTT
TCGTCTCGCGCGTTTCGGTGATGACGGTGAAAACCTCTGACACATGCAGCTCCCGGAGACGGTCACAGCT
TGTCTGTAAGCGGATGCCGGGAGCAGACAAGCCCGTCAGGGCGCGTCAGCGGGTGTTGGCGGGTGTCGGG
GCTGGCTTAACTATGCGGCATCAGAGCAGATTGTACTGAGAGTGCACCATATGCGGTGTGAAATACCGCA
CAGATGCGTAAGGAGAAAATACCGCATCAGGCGCCATTCGCCATTCAGGCTGCGCAACTGTTGGGAAGGG
CGATCGGTGCGGGCCTCTTCGCTATTACGCCAGCTGGCGAAAGGGGGATGTGCTGCAAGGCGATTAAGTT
GGGTAACGCCAGGGTTTTCCCAGTCACGACGTTGTAAAACGACGGCGCAAGGAATGGTGCATGCAAGGAG
ATGGCGCCCAACAGTCCCCCGGCCACGGGGCCTGCCACCATACCCACGCCGAAACAAGCGCTCATGAGCC
CGAAGTGGCGAGCCCGATCTTCCCCATCGGTGATGTCGGCGATATAGGCGCCAGCAACCGCACCTGTGGC
GCCGGTGATGCCGGCCACGATGCGTCCGGCGTAGAGGCGATTAGTCCAATTTGTTAAAGACAGGATATCA
GTGGTCCAGGCTCTAGTTTTGACTCAACAATATCACCAGCTGAAGCCTATAGAGTACGAGCCATAGATAA
AATAAAAGATTTTATTTAGTCTCCAGAAAAAGGGGGGAATGAAAGACCCCACCTGTAGGTTTGGCAAGCT
AGCTTAAGTAACGCCATTTTGCAAGGCATGGAAAATACATAACTGAGAATAGAGAAGTTCAGATCAAGGT
TAGGAACAGAGAGACAGCAGAATATGGGCCAAACAGGATATCTGTGGTAAGCAGTTCCTGCCCCGGCTCA
GGGCCAAGAACAGATGGTCCCCAGATGCGGTCCCGCCCTCAGCAGTTTCTAGAGAACCATCAGATGTTTC
CAGGGTGCCCCAAGGACCTGAAATGACCCTGTGCCTTATTTGAACTAACCAATCAGTTCGCTTCTCGCTT
CTGTTCGCGCGCTTCTGCTCCCCGAGCTCAATAAAAGAGCCCACAACCCCTCACTCGGCGCGCCAGTCCT
CCGATAGACTGCGTCGCCCGGGTACCCGTATTCCCAATAAAGCCTCTTGCTGTTTGCATCCGAATCGTGG
ACTCGCTGATCCTTGGGAGGGTCTCCTCAGATTGATTGACTGCCCACCTCGGGGGTCTTTCATTTGGAGG
TTCCACCGAGATTTGGAGACCCCTGCCCAGGGACCACCGACCCCCCCGCCGGGAGGTAAGCTGGCCAGCG
GTCGTTTCGTGTCTGTCTCTGTCTTTGTGCGTGTTTGTGCCGGCATCTAATGTTTGCGCCTGCGTCTGTA
CTAGTTAGCTAACTAGCTCTGTATCTGGCGGACCCGTGGTGGAACTGACGAGTTCTGAACACCCGGCCGC
AACCCTGGGAGACGTCCCAGGGACTTTGGGGGCCGTTTTTGTGGCCCGACCTGAGGAAGGGAGTCGATGT
GGAATCCGACCCCGTCAGGATATGTGGTTCTGGTAGGAGACGAGAACCTAAAACAGTTCCCGCCTCCGTC
TGAATTTTTGCTTTCGGTTTGGAACCGAAGCCGCGCGTCTTGTCTGCTGCAGCGCTGCAGCATCGTTCTG
TGTTGTCTCTGTCTGACTGTGTTTCTGTATTTGTCTGAAAATTAGGGCCAGACTGTTACCACTCCCTTAA
GTTTGACCTTAGGTCACTGGAAAGATGTCGAGCGGATCGCTCACAACCAGTCGGTAGATGTCAAGAAGAG
ACGTTGGGTTACCTTCTGCTCTGCAGAATGGCCAACCTTTAACGTCGGATGGCCGCGAGACGGCACCTTT
AACCGAGACCTCATCACCCAGGTTAAGATCAAGGTCTTTTCACCTGGCCCGCATGGACACCCAGACCAGG
TCCCCTACATCGTGACCTGGGAAGCCTTGGCTTTTGACCCCCCTCCCTGGGTCA
Features (pLannotate 1.2.2; 20 found; start..end, strand, type, name):
    166..621     +  CDS            Ninj1: NINJ1_MOUSE - Experimental evidence at protein level: Swiss-Prot protein existence level 1. [Secreted ninjurin-1]: Secreted form generated by cleavage, which has chemotactic activity (PubMed:23142597). Acts as an anti- inflammatory mediator by promoting monocyte recruitment, thereby ameliorating atherosclerosis (PubMed:32883094). From Mus musculus (Mouse).
    640..673     -  misc_feature   MCS (fragment): pBluescript multiple cloning site
    775..1237    +  misc_feature   IRES: internal ribosome entry site (IRES) of the encephalomyocarditis virus (EMCV)
   1251..1970    +  CDS            EGFP: the original enhanced GFP (Yang et al., 1996) mammalian codon-optimized
   2032..2546    +  LTR            3' LTR: 3' long terminal repeat from murine embryonic stem cell virus
   2708..2724    -  protein_bind   lac operator: The lac repressor binds to the lac operator to inhibit transcription in E. coli. This inhibition can be relieved by adding lactose or isopropyl-β-D-thiogalactopyranoside (IPTG). lac repressor encoded by lacI
   2732..2762    -  promoter       lac promoter: promoter for the E. coli lac operon
   2777..2798    -  protein_bind   CAP binding site: CAP binding activates transcription in the presence of cAMP. E. coli catabolite activator protein
   2811..2903    -  CDS            lacI (fragment): lac repressor; lacI; The lac repressor binds to the lac operator to inhibit transcription in E. coli. This inhibition can be relieved by adding lactose or isopropyl-β-D-thiogalactopyranoside (IPTG).
   3086..3674    -  rep_origin     ori: high-copy-number ColE1/pMB1/pBR322/pUC origin of replication
   3845..4705    -  CDS            AmpR: β-lactamase; bla; confers resistance to ampicillin, carbenicillin, and related antibiotics
   4706..4810    -  promoter       AmpR promoter: bla
   4905..4940    +  CDS            rop (fragment): Rop protein, which maintains plasmids at low copy number; rop
   5042..5141    +  misc_feature   bom (fragment): basis of mobility region from pBR322
   5147..5296    -  CDS            lacZα (fragment): LacZα fragment of β-galactosidase; lacZ fragment
   5296..5497    -  CDS            TcR (fragment): tetracycline efflux protein; tet; confers resistance to tetracycline
   5498..5596    +  CDS            env (fragment): murine leukemia virus gPr80 envelope polyprotein precursor; env; proteolytically cleaved into gp70SU and p15TM subunits
   5638..6154    +  LTR            5' LTR: 5' long terminal repeat from murine embryonic stem cell virus
   6218..6559    +  misc_feature   MESV Ψ: packaging signal of murine embryonic stem cell virus
   6626..128     +  CDS            gag (truncated) (across the origin): truncated Moloney murine leukemia virus (MMLV) gag gene lacking the start codon
