[The description below was written by a language model from this plasmid's Addgene catalogue record and pLannotate feature annotations shown in this document.]
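Description:
MSCV-mNINJ1-D53A-GFP is a gammaretroviral transfer plasmid built on the murine stem cell virus (MSCV) backbone for stable expression of a point mutant of mouse NINJ1 (ninjurin-1) in mammalian cells. In bacteria it is maintained through a high-copy ColE1/pUC-type origin and selected with ampicillin via the β-lactamase gene. The remaining bacterial annotations (lac promoter/operator, and fragments of lacI, lacZα, rop, bom and TcR) are non-functional remnants of earlier cloning vectors.

The viral cassette is flanked by the MESV-derived 5' and 3' LTRs. The 5' LTR drives transcription of the genomic RNA, and the adjacent Ψ packaging signal, extended into a truncated, start-codon-deficient gag segment, allows that RNA to be encapsidated when gag-pol and an envelope protein are supplied in trans by packaging cells. Downstream lies the Ninj1 coding sequence carrying the aspartate-53-to-alanine substitution, followed by a short polylinker remnant, an EMCV IRES and EGFP. The catalogue entry lists GFP as a C-terminal tag on the insert, but the feature table shows an IRES separating the two open reading frames. This suggests a bicistronic arrangement in which untagged NINJ1-D53A and free EGFP are translated from a single LTR-driven transcript, with EGFP marking transduced cells rather than forming a fusion. No separate mammalian drug-selection marker is annotated, so fluorescence would be the means of identifying or sorting transduced cells.

The associated work concerns NINJ1-mediated plasma membrane rupture and release of damage-associated molecules during ferroptosis. The record does not state the expected effect of the D53A mutation, but the construct is suited to expressing this variant for comparison with other NINJ1 forms.
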