Addgene plasmid #208778: MSCV-mNINJ1-D53A-GFP
Purpose: MSCV vector expressing D53A mouse NINJ1
Depositing lab: Petr Broz. Depositing organization: Universite de Lausanne (UNIL). Publication: NINJ1 induces plasma membrane rupture and release of damage-associated molecular pattern molecules during ferroptosis. Ramos S, Hartenian E, Santos JC, Walch P, Broz P. EMBO J. 2024 Apr;43(7):1164-1186. doi: 10.1038/s44318-024-00055-y. Epub 2024 Feb 23. PubMed 38396301.
Backbone
  Vector backbone: MSCV
  Vector type: Retroviral
Growth in bacteria
  Bacterial resistance: Ampicillin, 100 μg/mL
  Growth temperature: 30°C
  Growth strain: NEB Stable
  Copy number: High Copy
Gene/Insert
  Gene/Insert name: NINJ1
  Species: M. musculus (mouse)
  Mutation: Changed aspartic acid 53 to alanine (D53A)
  Entrez Gene: Ninj1
  Tag / fusion protein: GFP (C terminal on insert)
  Cloning method: Ligation Independent Cloning
  Sequencing primers: 5′ CTTTATCCAGCCCTCAC
Terms and licenses: Academic/Nonprofit Terms; Industry Terms: Not Available to Industry
How to cite: MSCV-mNINJ1-D53A-GFP was a gift from Petr Broz (Addgene plasmid # 208778 ; http://n2t.net/addgene:208778 ; RRID:Addgene_208778)
